>Addgene plasmid #30390 | pHR-SIN-PTEN-del(1-25) | addgene partial sequence | sequence record 36219 | pHR-SIN-F 5'-CCAAGGACCTGAAATGACCC-3'
TACATCAGCCTGCTTCTCGCTTCTGTTCGCGCGCTTCTGCTTCCCGAGCTCTATAAAAGAGCTCACAACC
CCTCACTCGGCGCGCCAGTCCTCCGACAGACTGAGTCGCCCGGGGGGGATCCACTAGTAACGGCCGCCAG
TGTGCTGGAATTCGCCCTTCTCCCAGACATGACCTATATTTATCCAAACATTATTGCTATGGGATTTCCT
GCAGAAAGACTTGAAGGCGTATACAGGAACAATATTGATGATGTAGTAAGGTTTTTGGATTCAAAGCATA
AAAACCATTACAAGATATACAATCTTTGTGCTGAAAGACATTATGACACCGCCAAATTTAATTGCAGAGT
TGCACAATATCCTTTTGAAGACCATAACCCACCACAGCTAGAACTTATCAAACCCTTTTGTGAAGATCTT
GACCAATGGCTAAGTGAAGATGACAATCATGTTGCAGCAATTCACTGTAAAGCTGGAAAGGGACGAACTG
GTGTAATGATATGTGCATATTTATTACATCGGGGCAAATTTTTAAAGGCACAAGAGGCCCTAGATTTCTA
TGGGGAAGTAAGGACCAGAGACAAAAAGGGAGTAACTATTCCCAGTCAGAGGCGCTATGTGTATTATTAT
AGCTACCTGTTAAAGAATCATCTGGATTATAGACCAGTGGCACTGTTGTTTCACAAGATGATGTTTGAAA
CTATTCCAATGTTCAGTGGCGGAACTTGCAATCCTCAGTTTGTGGTCTGCCAGCTAAAGGTGAAGATATA
TTCCTCCAATTCAGGACCCACACGACGGGAAGACAAGTTCATGTACTTTGAGTTCCCTCAGCCGTTACCT
GTGTGTGGTGATATCAAAGTAGAGTTCTTCCACAAACAGAACAAGATGCTAAAAAAG
