[The description below was written by a language model from this plasmid's Addgene catalogue record.]
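Description:
pHR-SIN-PTEN-del(1-25) is a mammalian expression plasmid built on the pHR-SIN backbone, recorded at about 9 kb without insert. The record classifies it only as a mammalian expression vector. The "SIN" in the backbone name conventionally denotes a self-inactivating lentiviral transfer vector design, in which a deletion in the 3′ LTR silences LTR-driven transcription after integration, but no feature table is provided, so the LTRs, packaging signal and other viral elements cannot be confirmed here. In bacteria the plasmid is maintained at high copy number under ampicillin selection. No mammalian selection marker or reporter is listed.

The payload is a human PTEN coding sequence carrying a del(1-25) mutation, which removes positions 1–25 at the start of the gene. The record does not specify whether this numbering refers to amino acid residues or nucleotides, although the former is the usual convention for such names. The insert size is listed as 1209 bp, and it was cloned between BamHI and NotI sites, both of which are retained. The promoter driving the insert is not stated, and no epitope tags or fusion partners are recorded.

PTEN is a tumour suppressor phosphatase that antagonises PI3K signalling, and its extreme N-terminus is generally associated with phosphoinositide binding and membrane association. The associated publication concerns a DNA damage-induced, PTEN-dependent cell size checkpoint in human cells. This suggests the construct serves as one of a set of PTEN mutants for re-expression in human cells, used to map which regions of the protein are needed for that checkpoint function.
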