Addgene plasmid #30390: pHR-SIN-PTEN-del(1-25)
Depositing lab: Todd Waldman. Depositing organization: Georgetown University. Publication: Mechanistic Analysis of a DNA Damage-Induced, PTEN-Dependent Size Checkpoint in Human Cells. Kim JS, Xu X, Li H, Solomon D, Lane WS, Jin T, Waldman T. Mol Cell Biol. 2011 Jul . 31(13):2756-71. 10.1128/MCB.01323-10 PubMed 21536651.
Backbone
  Vector backbone: pHR-SIN
  Backbone size w/o insert (bp): 9000
  Vector type: Mammalian Expression
Growth in bacteria
  Bacterial resistance: Ampicillin, 100 μg/mL
  Growth temperature: 37°C
  Growth strain: DH5alpha
  Copy number: High Copy
Gene/Insert
  Gene/Insert name: PTEN-del(1-25)
  Species: H. sapiens (human)
  Insert size (bp): 1209
  Mutation: del(1-25)
  GenBank ID: U93051
  Entrez Gene: PTEN (a.k.a. 10q23del, BZS, CWS1, DEC, GLM2, MHAM, MMAC1, PTEN1, PTENbeta, PTENgama, TEP1)
  Cloning method: Restriction Enzyme; 5′ cloning site BamH I (not destroyed); 3′ cloning site Not I (not destroyed)
  Sequencing primers: 5′ CCAAGGACCTGAAATGACCC
Terms and licenses: Academic/Nonprofit Terms; Industry Terms: Not Available to Industry
How to cite: pHR-SIN-PTEN-del(1-25) was a gift from Todd Waldman (Addgene plasmid # 30390 ; http://n2t.net/addgene:30390 ; RRID:Addgene_30390)
